Addgene plasmid #51284: L1-neo-TET
Purpose: expresses codon optimized human L1 retrotransposon driven by CMV promoter and tagged with the self splicing intron neo cassette
Depositing lab: Astrid Roy-Engel. Depositing organization: Tulane University. Publication: The RNA polymerase dictates ORF1 requirement and timing of LINE and SINE retrotransposition. Kroutter EN, Belancio VP, Wagstaff BJ, Roy-Engel AM. PLoS Genet. 2009 Apr;5(4):e1000458. doi: 10.1371/journal.pgen.1000458. Epub 2009 Apr 24. PubMed 19390602.
Backbone
  Vector backbone: pBluescript
  Vector type: Mammalian Expression
  Selectable markers: Neomycin (select with G418)
Growth in bacteria
  Bacterial resistance: Ampicillin, 100 μg/mL
  Growth temperature: 37°C
  Growth strain: DH5alpha
  Copy number: Unknown
Gene/Insert
  Gene/Insert name: L1RE1 (alt names: L1; Line1)
  Species: H. sapiens (human)
  Entrez Gene: L1RE1 (a.k.a. L1.2, LRE1)
  Promoter: CMV
  Tag / fusion protein: neoTET cassette with a tetrahymena self-splicing intron interrupting the neo gene (C terminal on insert)
  Cloning method: Unknown
  Sequencing primers: 5′ T7 or CMV-F; 3′ Sp6
Terms and licenses: Academic/Nonprofit Terms; Industry Terms: Not Available to Industry
Depositor comments: L1 is tagged with the self splicing intron neo cassette such that G418 resistance will be obtained only if retrotransposition occurs.
How to cite: L1-neo-TET was a gift from Astrid Roy-Engel (Addgene plasmid # 51284 ; http://n2t.net/addgene:51284 ; RRID:Addgene_51284)
