[The description below was written by a language model from this plasmid's Addgene catalogue record and pLannotate feature annotations shown in this document.]
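Description:
L1-neo-TET is a 10,467-nt mammalian expression plasmid built on pBluescript that serves as a reporter for human LINE-1 retrotransposition. In bacteria it is maintained through the high-copy ColE1/pUC origin and selected with ampicillin via the β-lactamase gene. The backbone also retains an f1 origin, T7 and T3 promoters, and remnants of the lacZα/lac promoter region and multiple cloning site.

The payload is a codon-optimized human L1 element transcribed from the CMV immediate-early enhancer and promoter. It encodes ORF1 (L1RE1), the nucleic-acid chaperone that binds its own transcript, followed by ORF2, which supplies the endonuclease and reverse transcriptase activities needed for target-primed reverse transcription. Downstream of ORF2 sits the neoTET indicator cassette. This is a neomycin phosphotransferase gene placed in the antisense orientation relative to L1 and driven by its own SV40 promoter. It is split into two fragments by a Tetrahymena group I self-splicing intron that lies in the sense orientation of the L1 transcript.

Transcripts from the SV40 promoter carry the intron backwards, so it cannot be removed and no functional neo product is made from the plasmid itself. Only the CMV-driven L1 RNA can excise the intron, and an intact neo gene is restored once that spliced RNA has been reverse transcribed and integrated into the genome. G418 resistance therefore reports completed retrotransposition events rather than simple transfection. An SV40 poly(A) signal is annotated on the minus strand just beyond the SV40 promoter, though the record does not state its role. The construct is used in colony-based assays measuring L1 mobilization in cultured mammalian cells, and the associated study examined ORF1 requirements and the timing of LINE and SINE retrotransposition.
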