Features (pLannotate 1.2.2; 23 found; start..end, strand, type, name):
      4..432     +  rep_origin     f1 ori (sequence partly withheld): f1 bacteriophage origin of replication; arrow indicates direction of (+) strand synthesis
    463..618     -  CDS            lacZα (fragment): LacZα fragment of β-galactosidase; lacZ fragment
    626..644     +  promoter       T7 promoter: promoter for bacteriophage T7 RNA polymerase
    653..673     -  misc_feature   MCS (fragment): pBluescript multiple cloning site
    711..727     +  promoter       tet promoter (fragment): E. coli promoter for tetracycline efflux protein gene
    935..1314    +  enhancer       CMV enhancer: human cytomegalovirus immediate early enhancer
   1316..1515    +  promoter       CMV promoter: human cytomegalovirus (CMV) immediate early promoter
   1580..2593    +  CDS            L1RE1: LORF1_HUMAN - Also known as LRE1. Experimental evidence at protein level: Swiss-Prot protein existence level 1. Nucleic acid-binding protein which is essential for retrotransposition of LINE-1 elements in the genome. Functions as a nucleic acid chaperone binding its own transcript and therefore preferentially mobilizing the transcript from which they are encoded. From Homo sapiens (Human).
   2660..6484    +  CDS            LORF2_HUMAN: Experimental evidence at protein level: Swiss-Prot protein existence level 1. Has a reverse transcriptase activity required for target- primed reverse transcription of the LINE-1 element mRNA, a crucial step in LINE-1 retrotransposition. Has also an endonuclease activity that allows the introduction of nicks in the chromosomal target DNA. Cleaves DNA in AT-rich regions between a 5' stretch of purines and a 3' stretch of pyrimidines, corresponding to sites of LINE-1 integration in the genome. From Homo sapiens (Human).
   6508..7122    -  CDS            NeoR/KanR (fragment): aminoglycoside phosphotransferase from Tn5; aph(3')-II (or nptII); confers resistance to neomycin, kanamycin, and G418 (Geneticin®)
   7113..7454    +  ncRNA          Intron gpI: Accession: RF00028 - Group I catalytic intron
   7537..7724    -  CDS            NeoR/KanR (fragment): aminoglycoside phosphotransferase from Tn5; aph(3')-II (or nptII); confers resistance to neomycin, kanamycin, and G418 (Geneticin®)
   7735..8048    -  promoter       SV40 promoter: SV40 enhancer and early promoter
   8079..8200    -  polyA_signal   SV40 poly(A) signal: SV40 polyadenylation signal
   8243..8266    -  misc_feature   MCS (fragment): pBluescript multiple cloning site
   8279..8297    -  promoter       T3 promoter: promoter for bacteriophage T3 RNA polymerase
   8342..8358    -  protein_bind   lac operator: The lac repressor binds to the lac operator to inhibit transcription in E. coli. This inhibition can be relieved by adding lactose or isopropyl-β-D-thiogalactopyranoside (IPTG). lac repressor encoded by lacI
   8366..8396    -  promoter       lac promoter: promoter for the E. coli lac operon
   8411..8432    -  protein_bind   CAP binding site: CAP binding activates transcription in the presence of cAMP. E. coli catabolite activator protein
   8445..8537    -  CDS            lacI (fragment): lac repressor; lacI; The lac repressor binds to the lac operator to inhibit transcription in E. coli. This inhibition can be relieved by adding lactose or isopropyl-β-D-thiogalactopyranoside (IPTG).
   8720..9308    -  rep_origin     ori: high-copy-number ColE1/pMB1/pBR322/pUC origin of replication
   9479..10339   -  CDS            AmpR: β-lactamase; bla; confers resistance to ampicillin, carbenicillin, and related antibiotics
  10340..10444   -  promoter       AmpR promoter: bla
>Addgene plasmid #51284 | L1-neo-TET | depositor full sequence | sequence record 78366 | L1-neo-TET sequence 10467 bps
CTG
[124 nt withheld, positions 4-127]
C
[91 nt withheld, positions 129-219]
A
[49 nt withheld, positions 221-269]
CCTTTGACGTTGGAGTCCACGTTCTTT
[37 nt withheld, positions 297-333]
ACCCTATCTCGGTCTATTCTTTTGATTTATAAGGGATTTTGCCGATTTCGGCCTATTGGTTAAAAAATGA
GCTGATTTAACAAAAATTTAACGCGAATTTTAACAAAATATTAACGCTTACAATTTCCATTCGCCATTCA
GGCTGCGCAACTGTTGGGAAGGGCGATCGGTGCGGGCCTCTTCGCTATTACGCCAGCTGGCGAAAGGGGG
ATGTGCTGCAAGGCGATTAAGTTGGGTAACGCCAGGGTTTTCCCAGTCACGACGTTGTAAAACGACGGCC
AGTGAGCGCGCGTAATACGACTCACTATAGGGCGAATTGGGTACCGGGCCCCCCCTCGAGAGCACGCGTT
GCCAAGCTAGTCGACCAATTCTCATGTTTGACAGCTTATCATCGCAGATCCGGGCAACGTTGTTGCATTG
CTGCAGGCGCAGAACTGGTAGGTATGGAAGATCTATACATTGAATCAATATTGGCAATTAGCCATATTAG
TCATTGGTTATATAGCATAAATCAATATTGGCTATTGGCCATTGCATACGTTGTATCTATATCATAATAT
GTACATTTATATTGGCTCATGTCCAATATGACCGCCATGTTGACATTGATTATTGACTAGTTATTAATAG
TAATCAATTACGGGGTCATTAGTTCATAGCCCATATATGGAGTTCCGCGTTACATAACTTACGGTAAATG
GCCCGCCTGGCTGACCGCCCAACGACCCCCGCCCATTGACGTCAATAATGACGTATGTTCCCATAGTAAC
GCCAATAGGGACTTTCCATTGACGTCAATGGGTGGAGTATTTACGGTAAACTGCCCACTTGGCAGTACAT
CAAGTGTATCATATGCCAAGTCCGCCCCCTATTGACGTCAATGACGGTAAATGGCCCGCCTGGCATTATG
CCCAGTACATGACCTTACGGGACTTTCCTACTTGGCAGTACATCTACGTATTAGTCATCGCTATTACCAT
GGTGATGCGGTTTTGGCAGTACACCAATGGGCGTGGATAGCGGTTTGACTCACGGGGATTTCCAAGTCTC
CACCCCATTGACGTCAATGGGAGTTTGTTTTGGCACCAAAATCAACGGGACTTTCCAAAATGTCGTAATA
ACCCCGCCCCGTTGACGCAAATGGGCGGTAGGCGTGTACGGTGGGAGGTCTATATAAGCAGAGCTCGTTT
AGTGAACCGTCAGATCTCTAGAAGCTGGGTACCAGCTGCTAGCTAAAACCACAAAGATGGGCAAGAAGCA
GAACCGCAAGACCGGCAACAGCAAGACCCAGAGCGCCAGCCCCCCCCCCAAGGAGCGCAGCAGCAGCCCC
GCCACCGAGCAGAGCTGGATGGAGAACGACTTCGACGAGCTGCGCGAGGAGGGCTTCCGCCGCAGCAACT
ACAGCGAGCTGCGCGAGGACATCCAGACCAAGGGCAAGGAGGTGGAGAACTTCGAGAAGAACCTGGAGGA
GTGCATCACCCGCATCACCAACACCGAGAAGTGCCTGAAGGAGCTGATGGAGCTGAAGACCAAGGCCCGC
GAGCTGCGCGAGGAGTGCCGCAGCCTGCGCAGCCGCTGCGACCAGCTGGAGGAGCGCGTGAGCGCAATGG
AGGACGAGATGAACGAGATGAAGCGCGAGGGCAAGTTCCGCGAGAAGCGCATCAAGCGCAACGAGCAGAG
CCTCCAGGAGATATGGGACTACGTGAAGCGCCCCAACCTGCGCCTGATCGGCGTGCCCGAGAGCGACGTG
GAGAACGGCACCAAGCTGGAGAACACCCTACAGGACATCATCCAGGAGAACTTCCCCAACCTGGCCCGCC
AGGCCAACGTGCAGATCCAGGAGATCCAGCGCACCCCCCAGCGCTACAGCAGCCGCCGCGCCACCCCCCG
CCACATCATCGTGCGCTTCACCAAGGTGGAGATGAAGGAGAAGATGCTGCGCGCCGCCCGCGAGAAGGGC
CGGGTTACCCTGAAGGGCAAGCCCATCCGCCTGACCGCCGACCTGAGCGCCGAGACCCTACAGGCCCGCC
GCGAGTGGGGGCCAATCTTCAACATCCTGAAGGAGAAGAACTTCCAGCCCCGCATCAGCTACCCCGCCAA
GCTGAGCTTCATCAGCGAGGGCGAGATCAAATACTTCATCGACAAGCAGATGCTGCGCGACTTCGTGACC
ACCCGCCCCGCCCTGAAGGAGCTGCTGAAGGAGGCCCTGAACATGGAGCGCAACAACCGGTATCAGCCCC
TGCAAAACCACGCCAAGATGTAAAGACCATCAAGACTAGGAAGAAACTGGATCCACTAATGAGCAAAATC
ACCAGCTAACGTCTCAATGACCGGCAGCACCAGCCACATCACCATCCTGACCCTGAACATCAACGGCCTG
AACAGCGCCATCAAGCGGCACCGGCTGGCCAGCTGGATCAAGAGCCAGGACCCCAGCGTGTGCTGCATCC
AGGAGACCCACCTGACCTGCCGGGACACCCACCGGCTGAAGATTAAGGGCTGGCGGAAGATCTACCAGGC
CAACGGCAAGCAGAAGAAGGCCGGCGTGGCCATCCTTGTCAGCGACAAGACCGACTTCAAGCCCACCAAG
ATCAAGCGGGACAAGGAGGGCCACTACATCATGGTGAAGGGCAGCATCCAGCAGGAGGAGCTGACCATCC
TGAACATCTACGCCCCCAACACTGGTGCCCCCCGGTTCATCAAACAAGTTCTGAGCGACCTTCAGCGGGA
CCTGGACAGCCACACCCTGATCATGGGCGACTTCAACACCCCCCTGAGCACCCTGGACCGGAGCACCCGG
CAGAAGGTGAACAAGGACACCCAGGAGCTGAACAGCGCCCTGCACCAGGCCGACCTGATCGACATCTACC
GGACCCTGCACCCCAAGAGCACCGAGTACACCTTCTTCAGCGCCCCCCACCACACCTACAGCAAGATCGA
CCACATCGTGGGCAGCAAGGCCCTGCTGAGCAAGTGCAAGCGGACTGAGATCATCACCAACTACCTGAGC
GACCACAGCGCCATCAAGCTGGAGCTGCGGATCAAGAACCTGACCCAGAGCCGGAGCACCACCTGGAAGC
TGAACAACCTGCTGCTGAACGACTACTGGGTTCACAACGAGATGAAGGCCGAGATCAAGATGTTCTTCGA
GACCAACGAGAACAAGGACACCACCTACCAGAACCTGTGGGACGCCTTCAAGGCCGTGTGCCGGGGCAAG
TTCATCGCCCTGAACGCCTACAAGCGGAAGCAGGAGCGGAGCAAGATCGACACCCTGACCAGCCAGCTGA
AGGAGCTGGAGAAGCAGGAGCAGACCCACAGCAAGGCCAGTCGGCGGCAGGAGATCACCAAGATCCGGGC
CGAGCTGAAGGAGATCGAGACCCAGAAGACCCTTCAGAAGATCAACGAGAGCCGGAGCTGGTTCTTCGAG
CGGATCAACAAGATCGACCGGCCCCTGGCCCGGCTGATCAAGAAGAAGCGGGAGAAGAACCAGATCGACA
CCATCAAGAACGACAAGGGCGACATCACCACCGACCCCACCGAGATCCAGACCACCATCCGGGAGTACTA
CAAGCACCTGTACGCCAACAAGCTGGAGAATCTAGAGGAGATGGACACCTTCCTGGACACCTACACCCTG
CCCCGGCTGAACCAGGAGGAGGTGGAGAGCCTGAACCGGCCCATCACCGGCAGCGAGATCGTGGCCATCA
TCAACAGCCTGCCCACCAAGAAGAGCCCCGGCCCCGACGGCTTCACCGCCGAGTTCTACCAGCGGTACAA
GGAGGAGCTGGTGCCCTTCCTGCTGAAGCTGTTCCAGAGCATCGAGAAGGAGGGCATCCTGCCCAACAGC
TTCTACGAGGCCAGCATCATCCTGATCCCCAAGCCCGGCCGGGACACCACCAAGAAGGAGAACTTCCGGC
CCATCAGCCTGATGAACATCGACGCCAAGATCCTGAACAAGATCCTGGCCAACCGGATTCAGCAGCACAT
CAAGAAGCTGATCCACCACGACCAAGTTGGCTTCATCCCCGGCATGCAAGGATGGTTCAACATCCGGAAG
AGCATCAACGTGATCCAGCACATCAACCGGGCCAAGGACAAGAACCACATGATCATCAGCATCGACGCCG
AGAAGGCTTTCGACAAGATCCAGCAGCCCTTCATGCTGAAGACCCTGAACAAGCTGGGCATCGACGGCAC
CTACTTCAAGATCATCCGGGCCATCTACGACAAGCCCACCGCCAACATCATCCTGAACGGCCAGAAGCTG
GAGGCTTTCCCCCTGAAGACCGGCACCCGGCAGGGCTGCCCCCTGAGCCCCCTGCTGTTCAACATCGTGC
TGGAGGTGCTGGCCCGGGCCATCCGGCAGGAGAAGGAGATCAAGGGCATCCAGCTGGGCAAGGAGGAGGT
GAAGCTGAGCCTGTTCGCCGACGACATGATCGTGTACCTGGAGAACCCTATTGTTAGCGCCCAGAACCTG
CTGAAGCTGATCAGCAACTTCAGTAAAGTTAGCGGCTACAAGATCAACGTGCAGAAGAGCCAGGCTTTCC
TGTACACCAATAACCGGCAGACCGAGAGCCAGATCATGGGCGAGCTGCCCTTCACCATCGCCAGCAAGCG
GATCAAGTACCTGGGCATCCAGCTGACTCGGGACGTCAAGGACCTGTTCAAGGAGAACTACAAGCCCCTG
CTGAAGGAGATCAAGGAGGAGACCAACAAGTGGAAGAACATCCCCTGTAGCTGGGTGGGCCGGATCAACA
TCGTGAAGATGGCCATCCTGCCGAAAGTTATCTATCGGTTCAACGCCATCCCCATCAAGCTGCCCATGAC
CTTCTTCACCGAGCTGGAGAAGACCACCCTGAAGTTCATCTGGAACCAGAAGCGGGCCCGGATCGCCAAG
AGCATCCTGAGCCAGAAGAACAAGGCCGGCGGCATCACCCTGCCCGACTTCAAGCTGTACTACAAGGCCA
CCGTGACCAAGACCGCCTGGTACTGGTACCAGAACCGGGACATCGACCAGTGGAACCGGACCGAGCCCAG
CGAGATCATGCCCCACATCTACAACTACCTGATCTTCGACAAGCCCGAGAAGAACAAGCAGTGGGGCAAG
GACAGCCTGTTCAACAAGTGGTGCTGGGAGAACTGGCTGGCCATCTGCCGGAAGCTGAAGCTGGACCCCT
TCCTGACCCCCTACACCAAGATCAACAGCCGGTGGATCAAGGACCTGAACGTGAAGCCCAAGACCATCAA
GACCCTGGAGGAGAACCTGGGCATCACCATCCAGGACATCGGCGTGGGCAAGGACTTCATGAGCAAGACC
CCCAAGGCCATGGCCACCAAGGACAAGATCGACAAGTGGGACCTGATCAAGCTGAAGAGCTTCTGCACCG
CCAAGGAGACCACCATCCGGGTGAACCGGCAGCCCACCACCTGGGAGAAGATTTTCGCCACCTACAGCAG
CGACAAGGGCCTGATCAGCCGGATCTACAACGAGCTGAAGCAGATTTACAAGAAGAAGACCAACAACCCC
ATCAAGAAGTGGGCCAAGGACATGAACCGGCACTTCAGCAAGGAGGACATCTACGCCGCCAAGAAGCACA
TGAAGAAGTGCAGCAGCAGCCTGGCCATCCGGGAGATGCAGATCAAGACCACCATGCGGTATCACCTGAC
CCCCGTGCGGATGGCCATCATCAAGAAGAGCGGCAACAACCGATGCTGGCGGGGCTGCGGCGAGATCGGC
ACCCTGCTGCACTGCTGGTGGGACTGCAAGCTGGTGCAGCCCCTGTGGAAGAGCGTGTGGCGGTTCCTGC
GGGACCTGGAGCTGGAGATCCCCTTCGACCCCGCCATCCCCCTGCTGGGCATCTACCCCAACGAGTACAA
GAGCTGCTGCTACAAGGACACCTGCACCCGGATGTTCATCGCCGCCCTGTTCACCATCGCCAAGACCTGG
AACCAGCCCAAGTGCCCCACCATGATCGACTGGATCAAGAAGATGTGGCACATCTACACTATGGAGTACT
ACGCCGCCATCAAGAACGACGAGTTCATCAGCTTCGTGGGCACCTGGATGAAGCTGGAGACCATCATCCT
GAGCAAGCTGAGCCAGGAGCAGAAGACCAAGCACCGGATCTTCAGCCTGATCGGCGGCAACTAAGAATTC
CGTCTCAAATCCCCTCAGAAGAACTCGTCAAGAAGGCGATAGAAGGCGATGCGCTGCGAATCGGGAGCGG
CGATACCGTAAAGCACGAGGAAGCGGTCAGCCCATTCGCCGCCAAGCTCTTCAGCAATATCACGGGTAGC
CAACGCTATGTCCTGATAGCGGTCCGCCACACCCAGCCGGCCACAGTCGATGAATCCAGAAAAGCGGCCA
TTCTCCACCATGATATTCGGCAAGCAGGCATCGCCATGGGTCACGACGAGATCCTCGCCGTCGGGCATGC
GCGCCTTGAGCCTGGCGAACAGTTCGGCTGGCGCGAGCCCCTGATGCTCTTCGTCCAGATCATCCTGATC
GACAAGACCGGCTTCCATCCGAGTACGTGCTCGCTCGATGCGATGTTTCGCTTGGTGGTCGAATGGGCAG
GTAGCCGGATCAAGCGTATGCAGCCGCCGCATTGCATCAGCCATGATGGATACTTTCTCGGCAGGAGCAA
GGTGAGATGACAGGAGATCCTGCCCCGGCACTTCGCCCAATAGCAGCCAGTCCCTTCCCGCTTCAGTGAC
AACGTCGAGCACAGCTGCGCAAGGAACGCCCGTCGTGGCCAGCCACGATAGCCGCGCTGCCTCGTCCTGT
AATTAGCAATATAATGAATTGCAGGGAAAAGTTATCAGGCATGCACCTGGTAGCTAGTCTTTAAACCAAT
AGATTGCATCGGTTTAAAAGGCAAGACCGTCAAATTGCGGGAAAGGGGTCAACAGCCGTTCAGTACCAAG
TCTCAGGGGAAACTTTGAGATGGCCTTGCAAAGGGTATGGTAATAAGCTGACGGACATGGTCCTAACCAC
GCAGCCAAGTCCTAAGTCAACAGATCTTCTGTTGATATGGATGCAGTTCACAGACTAAATGTCGGTCGGG
GAAGATGTATTCTTCTCATAAGATATAGTCGGACCTCTCCTTAATGGGAGCTAGCGGATGAAGTGATGCA
ACACTGGAGCCGCTGGGACCTAATTTGTATGCGAAAGTATATTGATTAGGTTTGGAGTACTCGAGTTCAT
TCAGGGCACCGGACAGGTCGGTCTTGACAAAAAGAACCGGGCGCCCCTGCGCTGACAGCCGGAACACGGC
GGCATCAGAGCAGCCGATTGTCTGTTGTGCCCAGTCATAGCCGAATAGCCTCTCCACCCAAGCGGCCGGA
GAACCTGCGTGCAATCCATCTTGTTCAATGGCCGATCCCATATTGGCTCGACCTCCAAAAAAGCCTCCTC
ACTACTTCTGGAATAGCTCAGAGGCCGAGGCGGCCTCGGCCTCTGCATAAATAAAAAAAATTAGTCAGCC
ATGGGGCGGAAAATGGGCGGAACTGGGCGGAGTTAGGGGCGGGATGGGCGGAGTTAGGGGCGGGACTATG
GTTGCTGACTAATTGAGATGCATGCTTTGCATACTTCTGCCTGCTGGGGAGCCTGGGGACTTTCCACACC
TGGTTGCTGACTAATTGAGATGCATGCTTTGCATACTTCTGCCTGCTGGGGAGCCTGGGGACTTTCCACA
CCCTAACTGACACACATTCCACAGCCGTCTCGAATTCAGACATGATAAGATACATTGATGAGTTTGGACA
AACCACAACTAGAATGCAGTGAAAAAAATGCTTTATTTGTGAAATTTGTGATGCTATTGCTTTATTTGTA
ACCATTATAAGCTGCAATAAACAAGTTGGGGTGGGCGGGCCGGCCATTGACATCCAAACGAGCGCTATTG
CGGCCGCCACCGCGGTGGAGCTCCAGCTTTTGTTCCCTTTAGTGAGGGTTAATTGCGCGCTTGGCGTAAT
CATGGTCATAGCTGTTTCCTGTGTGAAATTGTTATCCGCTCACAATTCCACACAACATACGAGCCGGAAG
CATAAAGTGTAAAGCCTGGGGTGCCTAATGAGTGAGCTAACTCACATTAATTGCGTTGCGCTCACTGCCC
GCTTTCCAGTCGGGAAACCTGTCGTGCCAGCTGCATTAATGAATCGGCCAACGCGCGGGGAGAGGCGGTT
TGCGTATTGGGCGCTCTTCCGCTTCCTCGCTCACTGACTCGCTGCGCTCGGTCGTTCGGCTGCGGCGAGC
GGTATCAGCTCACTCAAAGGCGGTAATACGGTTATCCACAGAATCAGGGGATAACGCAGGAAAGAACATG
TGAGCAAAAGGCCAGCAAAAGGCCAGGAACCGTAAAAAGGCCGCGTTGCTGGCGTTTTTCCATAGGCTCC
GCCCCCCTGACGAGCATCACAAAAATCGACGCTCAAGTCAGAGGTGGCGAAACCCGACAGGACTATAAAG
ATACCAGGCGTTTCCCCCTGGAAGCTCCCTCGTGCGCTCTCCTGTTCCGACCCTGCCGCTTACCGGATAC
CTGTCCGCCTTTCTCCCTTCGGGAAGCGTGGCGCTTTCTCATAGCTCACGCTGTAGGTATCTCAGTTCGG
TGTAGGTCGTTCGCTCCAAGCTGGGCTGTGTGCACGAACCCCCCGTTCAGCCCGACCGCTGCGCCTTATC
CGGTAACTATCGTCTTGAGTCCAACCCGGTAAGACACGACTTATCGCCACTGGCAGCAGCCACTGGTAAC
AGGATTAGCAGAGCGAGGTATGTAGGCGGTGCTACAGAGTTCTTGAAGTGGTGGCCTAACTACGGCTACA
CTAGAAGGACAGTATTTGGTATCTGCGCTCTGCTGAAGCCAGTTACCTTCGGAAAAAGAGTTGGTAGCTC
TTGATCCGGCAAACAAACCACCGCTGGTAGCGGTGGTTTTTTTGTTTGCAAGCAGCAGATTACGCGCAGA
AAAAAAGGATCTCAAGAAGATCCTTTGATCTTTTCTACGGGGTCTGACGCTCAGTGGAACGAAAACTCAC
GTTAAGGGATTTTGGTCATGAGATTATCAAAAAGGATCTTCACCTAGATCCTTTTAAATTAAAAATGAAG
TTTTAAATCAATCTAAAGTATATATGAGTAAACTTGGTCTGACAGTTACCAATGCTTAATCAGTGAGGCA
CCTATCTCAGCGATCTGTCTATTTCGTTCATCCATAGTTGCCTGACTCCCCGTCGTGTAGATAACTACGA
TACGGGAGGGCTTACCATCTGGCCCCAGTGCTGCAATGATACCGCGAGACCCACGCTCACCGGCTCCAGA
TTTATCAGCAATAAACCAGCCAGCCGGAAGGGCCGAGCGCAGAAGTGGTCCTGCAACTTTATCCGCCTCC
ATCCAGTCTATTAATTGTTGCCGGGAAGCTAGAGTAAGTAGTTCGCCAGTTAATAGTTTGCGCAACGTTG
TTGCCATTGCTACAGGCATCGTGGTGTCACGCTCGTCGTTTGGTATGGCTTCATTCAGCTCCGGTTCCCA
ACGATCAAGGCGAGTTACATGATCCCCCATGTTGTGCAAAAAAGCGGTTAGCTCCTTCGGTCCTCCGATC
GTTGTCAGAAGTAAGTTGGCCGCAGTGTTATCACTCATGGTTATGGCAGCACTGCATAATTCTCTTACTG
TCATGCCATCCGTAAGATGCTTTTCTGTGACTGGTGAGTACTCAACCAAGTCATTCTGAGAATAGTGTAT
GCGGCGACCGAGTTGCTCTTGCCCGGCGTCAATACGGGATAATACCGCGCCACATAGCAGAACTTTAAAA
GTGCTCATCATTGGAAAACGTTCTTCGGGGCGAAAACTCTCAAGGATCTTACCGCTGTTGAGATCCAGTT
CGATGTAACCCACTCGTGCACCCAACTGATCTTCAGCATCTTTTACTTTCACCAGCGTTTCTGGGTGAGC
AAAAACAGGAAGGCAAAATGCCGCAAAAAAGGGAATAAGGGCGACACGGAAATGTTGAATACTCATACTC
TTCCTTTTTCAATATTATTGAAGCATTTATCAGGGTTATTGTCTCATGAGCGGATACATATTTGAATGTA
TTTAGAAAAATAAACAAATAGGGGTTCCGCGCACATTTCCCCGAAAAGTGCCAC
