>Addgene plasmid #51284 | L1-neo-TET | addgene partial sequence | sequence record 79356 | CMV-F 5'-CGCAAATGGGCGGTAGGCGTG-3'
GAGCTCGTTTAGTGAACCGTCAGATCTCTAGAAGCTGGGTACCAGCTGCTAGCTAAAACCACAAAGATGG
GCAAGAAGCAGAACCGCAAGACCGGCAACAGCAAGACCCAGAGCGCCAGCCCCCCCCCCAAGGAGCGCAG
CAGCAGCCCCGCCACCGAGCAGAGCTGGATGGAGAACGACTTCNACGAGCTGCGCGAGGAGGGNTTCCGC
CGCAGCAACTACAGCGAGCTGCGCGAGGACATCCAGACCAAGGGCAAGGAGGTGGAGAACTTCNAGAANA
ACCTGGAGGAGTGCATCACCCGCATCACCAACACCGAGAAGTGCCTGAAGGAGCTGATGGAGCTGAAGAC
CAAGGNCCGCGAGCTGCGCGAGGAGTGCCGCAGCCTGNGCAGCCGCTGCGACCAGCTGGAGGAGCGCGTG
AGCGCAATGGAGGACGANATGAACGANATGAAGCGCGAGGGCAAGTTCCGCGAGAAGCGCATCAAGCGCA
ACGAGCAGAGCCTCCAGGAGATATGGGACTACGTGAAGCGCCCCAACCTGCGCCTGATCGGCGTGCCCGA
NAGCGACGTGGAGAACGGCACCAAGCTGGAGAACACCCTACAGGACATCATCCAGGAGAACTTCCCCAAC
CTGGCCCGCCAGGCCAACGTGCAGATCCAGGAGATCCAGCGCACCCCCCA
