>Addgene plasmid #51284 | L1-neo-TET | addgene partial sequence | sequence record 80040 | Neo-F 5'-CGTTGGCTACCCGTGATATT-3'
GCTTCCTCGTGCTTTACGGTATCGCCGCTCCCGATTCGCAGCGCATCGCCTTCTATCGCCTTCTTGACGA
GTTCTTCTGAGGGGATTTGAGACGGAATTCTTAGTTGCCGCCGATCAGGCTGAAGATCCGGTGCTTGGTC
TTCTGCTCCTGGCTCAGCTTGCTCAGGATGATGGTCTCCAGCTTCATCCAGGTGCCCACGAAGCTGATGA
ACTCGTCGTTCTTGATGGCGGCGTAGTACTCCATAGTGTAGATGTGCCACATCTTCTTGATCCAGTCGAT
CATGGTGGGGCACTTGGGCTGGTTCCAGGTCTTGGCGATGGTGAACAGGGCGGCGATGAACATCCGGGTG
CAGGTGTCCTTGTAGCAGCAGCTCTTGTACTCGTTGGGGTAGATGCCCAGCAGGGGGATGGCGGGGTCGA
AGGGGATCTCCAGCTCCAGGTCCCGCAGGAACCGCCACACGCTCTTCCACAGGGGCTGCACCAGCTTGCA
GTCCCACCAGCAGTGCAGCAGGGTGCCGATCTCGCCGCAGCCCCGCCAGCATCGGTTGTTGCCGCTCTTC
TTGATGATGGCCATCCGCACGGGGGTCAGGTGATACCGCATGGTGGTCTTGATCTGCATCTCCCGGATGG
CCAGGCTGCTGCTGCACTTCTTCATGTGCTTCTTGGCGGCGTAGATGTCCTCCTTGCTGAAGTGCCGGTT
CATGTCCTTGGCCCACTTCTTGATGGGGTTGTTGGTCTTCTTCTTGTAAATCTGCTTCAGCTCGTTGTAG
ATCCGGCTGATCAGGCCCTTGTCGCTGCTGTAGGTGGCGAAAATC
