>Addgene plasmid #51284 | L1-neo-TET | addgene partial sequence | sequence record 80041 | SV40Pro-F 5'-TATTTATGCAGAGGCCGAGG-3'
AGTGAGGAGGCTTTTTTGGAGGTCGAGCCAATATGGGATCGGCCATTGAACAAGATGGATTGCACGCAGG
TTCTCCGGCCGCTTGGGTGGAGAGGCTATTCGGCTATGACTGGGCACAACAGACAATCGGCTGCTCTGAT
GCCGCCGTGTTCCGGCTGTCAGCGCAGGGGCGCCCGGTTCTTTTTGTCAAGACCGACCTGTCCGGTGCCC
TGAATGAACTCGAGTACTCCAAACCTAATCAATATACTTTCGCATACAAATTAGGTCCCAGCGGCTCCAG
TGTTGCATCACTTCATCCGCTAGCTCCCATTAAGGAGAGGTCCGACTATATCTTATGAGAAGAATACATC
TTCCCCGACCGACATTTAGTCTGTGAACTGCATCCATATCAACAGAAGATCTGTTGACTTAGGACTTGGC
TGCGTGGTTAGGACCATGTCCGTCAGCTTATTACCATACCCTTTGCAAGGCCATCTCAAAGTTTCCCCTG
AGACTTGGTACTGAACGGCTGTTGACCCCTTTCCCGCAATTTGACGGTCTTGCCTTTTAAACCGATGCAA
TCTATTGGTTTAAAGACTAGCTACCAGGTGCATGCCTGATAACTTTTCCCTGCAATTCATTATATTGCTA
ATTACAGGACGAGGCAGCGCGGCTATCGTGGCTGGCCACGACGGGCGTTCCTTGCGCAGCTGTGCTCGAC
GTTGTCACTGAAGCGGGAAGGGACTGGCTGCTATTGGGCGAAGTGCCGGGGCAGGATCTCCTGTCATCTC
ACCTTGCTCCTGCCGAGAAAGTATCCATCATGGCTGATGCAATGCGGCGGCTGCATACGCTTGATCCGGC
TACCTGCCCATT
